>Addgene plasmid #16335 | GSK-3beta-his (Xenopus)/pCS2+ | addgene partial sequence | sequence record 22800 | T3 5'-GCAATTAACCCTCACTAAAGG-3'
GGGNCGGGCCNATGCATTGGCGCCGCGGCCGCGAATTAAAAAACCTCCCACACCTCCCCCTGAACCTGAA
ACATAAAATGAATGCAATTGTTGTTGTTAACTTGTTTATTGCAGCTTATAATGGTTACAAATAAAGCAAT
AGCATCACAAATTTCACAAATAAAGCATTTTTTTCACTGCATTCTAGTTGTGGTTTGTCCAAACTCATCA
ATGTATCTTATCATGTCTGGATCTACGTAATACGACTCACTATAGTTCTAGATCAGTGGTGGTGGTGGTG
GTGGGAGGAGTTGGAGGCAGATGCAGAGGCTGCGTTGTTGGTCGACCCGCGCTCCCCAGTGTTTGAATCT
GATGTCGATGTTGTATTTGATGTTGTGGACACAGCGGCCTGGTTGCGAGCGTGGGCCGGGATGAGAATTG
AGGAGAGAGAAGGATTGCTTGACAGCTCTTGAGTGGTGAAGTTGAAGAGAGCGGGGAATTCGCGTCCGTT
GGGAAGTTTCAGATTGGGGTCCCGCAGTTCGTCGAAGAAGGAGTGGGCACAGGCATCCAGGGGGGTGAGG
CGGGAGGTCGGGGTGTATTCCAGCAGTCGGCTGCACAGAGCGATGCGNANNNTGNNCNNNNCNNNNNNNA
ACACCTTANNCCANGGATGCGCCTTGATCTGNGGNAACTTGACCCGGGATTGGGTCATTCCNNCNCNNNN
NCNNNNCCNNGNGGGNCCCCCNNGACTTTTTNTNCCACCNNTNACCCCCCCCCTCCCCCCCNNNAAGAGN
GACNCCACA
