[The description below was written by a language model from this plasmid's Addgene catalogue record.]
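Description:
GSK-3beta-his (Xenopus)/pCS2+ is a vertebrate expression plasmid carrying the Xenopus laevis glycogen synthase kinase-3beta coding sequence (gsk3b.L) in the pCS2+ backbone. The insert is about 1.3 kb in a backbone of roughly 4.1 kb. It was placed by restriction cloning, with a BamHI site retained at the 5′ end and a 3′ junction tentatively recorded as XbaI, whose status is uncertain. The kinase carries a C-terminal 6xHis tag, which allows detection with anti-His reagents or purification by metal-affinity methods. The plasmid is maintained in E. coli at high copy number under ampicillin selection.

No feature table accompanies the record, so the regulatory elements are not listed explicitly. pCS2+ is generally known as a dual-purpose vector: a strong CMV-derived promoter and SV40 polyadenylation signal drive expression in vertebrate cells or after DNA injection into embryos, and an SP6 phage promoter upstream of the polylinker supports in vitro transcription. The record fits this arrangement, since SP6 and T3 are given as the flanking sequencing primers. The depositor also notes that sense transcripts are made by linearising with NotI and transcribing with SP6.

The stated transcription route points to making synthetic capped mRNA for microinjection into Xenopus embryos or oocytes, the standard use of pCS2+ constructs, with direct transfection into cultured vertebrate cells as another possibility. GSK-3beta is a serine/threonine kinase best known as a negative regulator of Wnt/beta-catenin signalling, so the construct would suit overexpression studies of that pathway. The record itself does not specify particular experiments.
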