Addgene plasmid #16335: GSK-3beta-his (Xenopus)/pCS2+
Depositing lab: Peter Klein. Depositing organization: University of Pennsylvania.
Backbone
  Vector backbone: pCS2+
  Backbone size w/o insert (bp): 4095
  Vector type: Vertebrate expression
Growth in bacteria
  Bacterial resistance: Ampicillin, 100 μg/mL
  Growth temperature: 37°C
  Growth strain: DH5alpha
  Copy number: High Copy
Gene/Insert
  Gene/Insert name: glycogen synthase kinase-3beta (alt names: GSK3b; GSK-3b; GSK-3b-his)
  Species: X. laevis (frog)
  Insert size (bp): 1300
  Mutation: Xenopus GSK-3 with 6X his tag
  Entrez Gene: gsk3b.L (a.k.a. XELAEV_180112401mg, gsk-3, gsk3, gsk3-beta, gsk3b, gsk3beta, xgsk-3)
  Tag / fusion protein: 6xHis (C terminal on insert)
  Cloning method: Restriction Enzyme; 5′ cloning site BamHI (not destroyed); 3′ cloning site XbaI ? (unknown if destroyed)
  Sequencing primers: 5′ SP6; 3′ T3
Terms and licenses: Academic/Nonprofit Terms; Industry Terms: Not Available to Industry
Depositor comments: His tagged Xenopus GSK-3. For sense transcripts, cut with NotI and transcribe with SP6
How to cite: GSK-3beta-his (Xenopus)/pCS2+ was a gift from Peter Klein (Addgene plasmid # 16335 ; http://n2t.net/addgene:16335 ; RRID:Addgene_16335)
